>Addgene plasmid #36377 | pSMP-MeCP2_1 | depositor partial sequence | sequence record 45534 | hairpin
TGCTGTTGACAGTGAGCGAACAGTTGGATTCTTTAGAGAATAGTGAAGCCACAGATGTATTCTCTAAAGA
ATCCAACTGTCTGCCTACTGCCTCGGA
