>Addgene plasmid #36377 | pSMP-MeCP2_1 | addgene partial sequence | sequence record 46627 | pSMP-F (5' TACATCGTGACCTGGGAAG 3')
AGCCCTTTGTCACCCTAAGCCTCCGCCTCCTCTTCCTCCATCCGCCCCGTCTCTCCCCCTTGAACCTCCT
CGTTCGACCCCGCCTCGATCCTCCCTTTATCCAGCCCTCACTCCTTCTCTAGGCGCCGGAATTAGATCTC
TCGACTAGGGATAACAGGGTAATTGTTTGAATGAGGCTTCAGTACTTTACAGAATCGTTGCCTGCACATC
TTGGAAACACTTGCTGGGATTACTTCTTCAGGTTAACCCAACAGAAGGCTCGAGAAGGTATATTGCTGTT
GACAGTGAGCGAACAGTTGGATTCTTTAGAGAATAGTGAAGCCACAGATGTATTCTCTAAAGAATCCAAC
TGTCTGCCTACTGCCTCGGAATTCAAGGGGCTACTTTAGGAGCAATTATCTTGTTTACTAAAACTGAATA
CCTTGCTATCTCTTTGATACATTTTTACAAAGCTGAATTAAAATGGTATAAATTAAATCACTTTTTTCAA
TTGGAAGACTAATGCGTTTAAACACGCGGCGACGCGTTCTACCGGGTAGGGGAGGCGCTTTTCCCAAGGC
AGTCTGGAGCATGCGCTTTAGCAGCCCCGCTGGGCACTTGGCGCTACACAAGTGGCCTCTGGCCTCGCAC
ACATTCCACATCCACCGGTAGGCGCCAACCGGCTCCGTTCTTTGGTGGCCCCTTCGCGCCACCTTCTACT
CCTCCCCTAGTCAGGAAGTTCCCCCCCGCCCCGCAGCTCGCGTCGTGCAGGACGTGACAAATGGAAGTAG
CACGTCTCACTAGTCTCGTGCAGATGGACAGCACCGCTGAGCAATGGAAGCGGGTAGG
