[The description below was written by a language model from this plasmid's Addgene catalogue record.]
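Description:
pSMP-MeCP2_1 is a retroviral RNAi vector built on the pSMP backbone (about 6.7 kb without insert) and designed to knock down human MECP2, the gene encoding methyl-CpG binding protein 2. The insert is a short hairpin RNA cassette targeting MECP2, cloned by restriction enzymes between XhoI and EcoRI sites, both of which remain intact in the finished plasmid. The "_1" in the name suggests it is one of several hairpins against the same gene, although the record does not describe the others. The record also does not state the promoter that drives the hairpin, the hairpin scaffold, or the specific viral elements in the backbone, and no feature table is provided, so these details cannot be confirmed here.

In bacteria the plasmid is maintained at high copy under ampicillin selection, and it is propagated in a recombination-deficient strain, a common precaution for retroviral vectors whose repeated long terminal repeat sequences are prone to rearrangement. In mammalian cells the vector is meant to be packaged into retroviral particles and delivered by transduction, after which it integrates into the host genome. Cells carrying the stably integrated cassette can then be selected with puromycin.

The construct comes from a study of chromatin-modifying enzymes as modulators of reprogramming, which indicates that it served in loss-of-function experiments testing how depletion of individual chromatin regulators, here MeCP2, affects the reprogramming of somatic cells. More generally, it is suited to stable, selectable knockdown of MECP2 in human cells that can be infected with retrovirus.
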