Addgene plasmid #36377: pSMP-MeCP2_1
Depositing lab: George Daley. Depositing organization: Boston Children's Hospital. Publication: Chromatin-modifying enzymes as modulators of reprogramming. Onder TT, Kara N, Cherry A, Sinha AU, Zhu N, Bernt KM, Cahan P, Marcarci BO, Unternaehrer J, Gupta PB, Lander ES, Armstrong SA, Daley GQ. Nature. 2012 Mar 4;483(7391):598-602. doi: 10.1038/nature10953. PubMed 22388813.
Backbone
  Vector backbone: pSMP
  Backbone manufacturer: Steve Elledge
  Backbone size w/o insert (bp): 6699
  Vector type: Mammalian Expression, Retroviral, RNAi
  Selectable markers: Puromycin
Growth in bacteria
  Bacterial resistance: Ampicillin, 100 μg/mL
  Growth temperature: 30°C
  Growth strain: Stbl3
  Copy number: High Copy
Gene/Insert
  Gene/Insert name: MeCP2
  gRNA/shRNA sequence: CAGTTGGATTCTTTAGAGA
  Species: H. sapiens (human)
  Entrez Gene: MECP2 (a.k.a. AUTSX3, MRX16, MRX79, MRXS13, MRXSL, PPMX, RS, RTS, RTT)
  Cloning method: Restriction Enzyme; 5′ cloning site XhoI (not destroyed); 3′ cloning site EcoRI (not destroyed)
  Sequencing primers: 5′ pSMP-F
Terms and licenses: Academic/Nonprofit Terms; Industry Terms: Not Available to Industry
How to cite: pSMP-MeCP2_1 was a gift from George Daley (Addgene plasmid # 36377 ; http://n2t.net/addgene:36377 ; RRID:Addgene_36377)
